Addgene plasmid #132637: pGEX-4T1 mouse Tankyrase1 ARC2-3 (308-655)
Purpose: expresses mouse Tankyrase1 ARC2-3 (308-655) in E. coli
Depositing lab: Wenqing Xu. Depositing organization: University of Washington. Publication: Crystal structure of a Tankyrase-Axin complex and its implications for Axin turnover and Tankyrase substrate recruitment. Morrone S, Cheng Z, Moon RT, Cong F, Xu W. Proc Natl Acad Sci U S A. 2012 Jan 31;109(5):1500-5. doi: 10.1073/pnas.1116618109. Epub 2012 Jan 17. PubMed 22307604.
Backbone
  Vector backbone: pGEX-4T1
  Vector type: Bacterial Expression
Growth in bacteria
  Bacterial resistance: Ampicillin, 100 μg/mL
  Growth temperature: 37°C
  Growth strain: DH5alpha
  Copy number: Unknown
Gene/Insert
  Gene/Insert name: Tankyrase1 (308-655)
  Species: M. musculus (mouse)
Terms and licenses: Academic/Nonprofit Terms; Industry Terms: Not Available to Industry
How to cite: pGEX-4T1 mouse Tankyrase1 ARC2-3 (308-655) was a gift from Wenqing Xu (Addgene plasmid # 132637 ; http://n2t.net/addgene:132637 ; RRID:Addgene_132637)
