[The description below was written by a language model from this plasmid's Addgene catalogue record and pLannotate feature annotations shown in this document.]
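Description:
pGEX-4T1 mouse Tankyrase1 ARC2-3 (308-655) is a bacterial expression plasmid built on the pGEX-4T1 backbone for producing a fragment of mouse Tankyrase 1 (Tnks) as a glutathione S-transferase fusion in E. coli. The sequenced record is 6,941 nt. Propagation relies on a ColE1/pMB1-type origin, and selection is by ampicillin through the β-lactamase (AmpR) gene and its own promoter. Short remnants of the pBR322 bom and rop regions and a lacZα segment are also annotated as backbone leftovers.

Expression is driven by the tac promoter, a strong trp/lac hybrid, followed across the circular junction by a lac operator. The plasmid carries its own lacI gene, so the lac repressor keeps transcription off until it is relieved with IPTG. The open reading frame starts with Schistosoma japonicum GST, which allows affinity capture on glutathione resin. GST is followed by an annotated TEV protease recognition site directly upstream of the Tnks sequence, so the tag can be removed after purification.

The catalogue describes the insert as residues 308-655, covering ankyrin repeat clusters ARC2 and ARC3. However, the annotated Tnks fragment spans 748..2709, about 1.96 kb. That is considerably longer than 348 codons would need, so the sequenced insert may extend beyond the stated boundaries, and the record does not explain the difference.

The associated publication concerns the crystal structure of a Tankyrase-Axin complex. This fits use of the plasmid to make recombinant ARC domain protein for structural and binding studies of Tankyrase substrate recruitment.
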