Features (pLannotate 1.2.2; 18 found; start..end, strand, type, name):
      1..17      +  protein_bind   lac operator: The lac repressor binds to the lac operator to inhibit transcription in E. coli. This inhibition can be relieved by adding lactose or isopropyl-β-D-thiogalactopyranoside (IPTG). lac repressor encoded by lacI
     40..693     +  CDS            GST26_SCHJA: Experimental evidence at protein level: Swiss-Prot protein existence level 1. GST isoenzymes appear to play a central role in the parasite detoxification system. Other functions are also suspected including a role in increasing the solubility of haematin in the parasite gut. From Schistosoma japonicum (Blood fluke).
    727..747     +  CDS            TEV site: tobacco etch virus (TEV) protease recognition and cleavage site
    748..2709    +  CDS            Tnks (fragment): TNKS1_MOUSE - Also known as Tnks1. Experimental evidence at protein level: Swiss-Prot protein existence level 1. Poly-ADP-ribosyltransferase involved in various processes such as Wnt signaling pathway, telomere length and vesicle trafficking. Acts as an activator of the Wnt signaling pathway by mediating poly- ADP-ribosylation (PARsylation) of AXIN1 and AXIN2, 2 key components of the beta-catenin destruction complex: poly-ADP-ribosylated target proteins are recognized by RNF146, which mediates their ubiquitination and subsequent degradation. Also mediates PARsylation of BLZF1 and CASC3, follow
   2740..2779    +  CDS            rop (fragment): Rop protein, which maintains plasmids at low copy number; rop
   2881..2921    +  misc_feature   bom (fragment): basis of mobility region from pBR322
   3026..3130    +  promoter       AmpR promoter: bla
   3131..3991    +  CDS            AmpR: β-lactamase; bla; confers resistance to ampicillin, carbenicillin, and related antibiotics
   4162..4750    +  rep_origin     ori: high-copy-number ColE1/pMB1/pBR322/pUC origin of replication
   4936..4987    -  misc_feature   bom (fragment): basis of mobility region from pBR322
   4994..5071    +  promoter       lacI promoter: lacI
   5072..6154    +  CDS            lacI: lac repressor; lacI; The lac repressor binds to the lac operator to inhibit transcription in E. coli. This inhibition can be relieved by adding lactose or isopropyl-β-D-thiogalactopyranoside (IPTG).
   6167..6188    +  protein_bind   CAP binding site: CAP binding activates transcription in the presence of cAMP. E. coli catabolite activator protein
   6203..6233    +  promoter       lac promoter: promoter for the E. coli lac operon
   6241..6257    +  protein_bind   lac operator: The lac repressor binds to the lac operator to inhibit transcription in E. coli. This inhibition can be relieved by adding lactose or isopropyl-β-D-thiogalactopyranoside (IPTG). lac repressor encoded by lacI
   6277..6450    +  CDS            lacZα: LacZα fragment of β-galactosidase; lacZ fragment
   6714..6830    -  CDS            yciV (fragment): RNAAM_ECOLI - Also known as trpH From Escherichia coli (strain K12).
   6906..6934    +  promoter       tac promoter: strong E. coli promoter; hybrid between the trp and lac UV5 promoters
>Addgene plasmid #132637 | pGEX-4T1 mouse Tankyrase1 ARC2-3 (308-655) | addgene full sequence | sequence record 259627 | Addgene NGS Result
TTGTGAGCGGATAACAATTTCACACAGGAAACAGTATTCATGTCCCCTATACTAGGTTATTGGAAAATTA
AGGGCCTTGTGCAACCCACTCGACTTCTTTTGGAATATCTTGAAGAAAAATATGAAGAGCATTTGTATGA
GCGCGATGAAGGTGATAAATGGCGAAACAAAAAGTTTGAATTGGGTTTGGAGTTTCCCAATCTTCCTTAT
TATATTGATGGTGATGTTAAATTAACACAGTCTATGGCCATCATACGTTATATAGCTGACAAGCACAACA
TGTTGGGTGGTTGTCCAAAAGAGCGTGCAGAGATTTCAATGCTTGAAGGAGCGGTTTTGGATATTAGATA
CGGTGTTTCGAGAATTGCATATAGTAAAGACTTTGAAACTCTCAAAGTTGATTTTCTTAGCAAGCTACCT
GAAATGCTGAAAATGTTCGAAGATCGTTTATGTCATAAAACATATTTAAATGGTGATCATGTAACCCATC
CTGACTTCATGTTGTATGACGCTCTTGATGTTGTTTTATACATGGACCCAATGTGCCTGGATGCGTTCCC
AAAATTAGTTTGTTTTAAAAAACGTATTGAAGCTATCCCACAAATTGATAAGTACTTGAAATCCAGCAAG
TATATAGCATGGCCTTTGCAGGGCTGGCAAGCCACGTTTGGTGGTGGCGACCATCCTCCAAAATCGGATC
TGGTTCCGCGTGGATCCCCGGAATTCGAAAACCTGTATTTTCAGGGCGGGAAATCAGCTCTGGACCTGGC
AGATCCTTCAGCAAAAGCTGTCCTCACAGGTGAATACAAAAAAGACGAACTCCTAGAAGCTGCTAGGAGT
GGTAATGAAGAAAAACTAATGGCTTTACTGACTCCTCTAAATGTGAATTGCCATGCAAGTGATGGACGAA
AGTCTACTCCGTTACACCTGGCAGCAGGCTACAACAGAGTTCGGATAGTTCAGCTGCTTCTACAGCATGG
TGCTGATGTCCACGCGAAAGACAAAGGTGGACTTGTACCTCTTCATAATGCATGCTCATACGGACACTAT
GAGGTCACAGAACTGCTGCTAAAGCATGGAGCTTGTGTCAACGCTATGGATCTGTGGCAGTTCACACCGC
TGCATGAAGCTGCTTCAAAGAACCGGGTAGAAGTCTGTTCTCTGTTACTTAGTCACGGTGCCGATCCAAC
CTTGGTCAATTGCCATGGCAAAAGTGCTGTCGACATGGCTCCAACTCCTGAGCTCCGGGAAAGACTGACA
TATGAATTTAAAGGCCATTCTTTACTCCAAGCCGCCAGAGAAGCAGACCTGGCCAAAGTTAAAAAAACGC
TTGCTTTGGAAATCATTAACTTCAAGCAGCCACAGTCTCATGAAACTGCATTGCACTGTGCTGTGGCCTC
CTTGCATCCCAAACGAAAGCAGGTGGCAGAGCTGTTACTGAGGAAGGGAGCCAACGTCAACGAAAAGAAC
AAGGATTTCATGACCCCTCTGCATGTTGCAGCTGAAAGAGCTCATAATGATGTCATGGAAGTTCTGCATA
AGCACGGAGCAAAGATGAATGCACTGGATAGTCTTGGTCAGACTGCTTTGCACAGAGCTGCCTTAGCGGG
CCACCTGCAGACCTGCCGCCTCCTGCTGAGTTATGGCTCTGATCCTTCCATCATCTCCCTGCAAGGCTTC
ACGGCAGCGCAGATGGGGAATGAAGCAGTGCAACAGATTCTGAGCGAGAGTACTCCTATGCGCACTTCGG
ACGTGGACTATCGTCTCTTAGAGGCATCGAAAGCTGGTGACTAGGAAACTGTGAAGCAACTCTGCAGCCC
GCAGAATGTGAACTGCAGAGACCTGGAGGGCCGGCACTCTACACCCTTACACTTCGCTGCAGGCTATAAC
CGTGTGTCTGTCGTTGAGTACCTTCTACATCATGGAGCTGATGTCCATGCCAAAGACAAAGGTGGCTTGG
TTCCCCTTCACAATGCCTGCTCCTATGGACACTATGAGGTCGCCGAGCTCTTGGTGAGGCACGGGGCTTC
AGTCAATGTGGCCGACCTGTGGAAATTCACCCCTCTCCATGAAGCGGCAGCCAAGGGAAAATACGAAATC
TGCAAACTCCTTCTAAAACATGGAGCAGATCCAACTAAGAAGAACAGAGATGGAAATACACCCCTAGATC
TGGTCAAAGAAGGAGACACGGATATTCAGGACCTGCTGAGGGGCGATTAAGCCCTGTTGGATGCTGCCAA
GAAGGGCTGCCTAGCCAGAGTGCAGAAGCTTTGTACTCCAGAGAATATCAACTGCCGAGACACCCAGGGC
AGAAATTCAACCCCTCTCCACCTGGCAGCAGGCTACAATAACCTGGAAGTAGCTGAGTACCTTCTAGAGC
ACGGGGCTGATGTCAATGCCCAGGACAAAGGAGGGCTAATCCCACTTCACAACGCTGCGTCTTATGGGCA
TGTTGACATAGCAGCGTTACTGATAAAATACAACACGTGTGTAAACGCAACGGATAAGTGGGCCTTTACT
CCCCTTCACGAAGCTGCCCAGAAAGGAAGGACGCAGTTATGTGCCCTGCTCCTAGCACATGGCGCAGACC
CAACCATGAAGAACCAGGAAGGTCAGACACCTTTAGATCTGGCGACGGCTGATGACATCCGGGCTCTGCT
GATAGATGCCATGCCCCCTGAGGCCTTACCTACCTGTTTTAAACCTCAGTGAGCGGCCGCATCGTGACTG
ACTGACGATCTGCCTCGCGCGTTTCGGTGATGACGGTGAAAACCTCTGACACATGCAGCTCCCGGAGACG
GTCACAGCTTGTCTGTAAGCGGATGCCGGGAGCAGACAAGCCCGTCAGGGCGCGTCAGCGGGTGTTGGCG
GGTGTCGGGGCGCAGCCATGACCCAGTCACGTAGCGATAGCGGAGTGTATAATTCTTGAAGACGAAAGGG
CCTCGTGATACGCCTATTTTTATAGGTTAATGTCATGATAATAATGGTTTCTTAGACGTCAGGTGGCACT
TTTCGGGGAAATGTGCGCGGAACCCCTATTTGTTTATTTTTCTAAATACATTCAAATATGTATCCGCTCA
TGAGACAATAACCCTGATAAATGCTTCAATAATATTGAAAAAGGAAGAGTATGAGTATTCAACATTTCCG
TGTCGCCCTTATTCCCTTTTTTGCGGCATTTTGCCTTCCTGTTTTTGCTCACCCAGAAACGCTGGTGAAA
GTAAAAGATGCTGAAGATCAGTTGGGTGCACGAGTGGGTTACATCGAACTGGATCTCAACAGCGGTAAGA
TCCTTGAGAGTTTTCGCCCCGAAGAACGTTTTCCAATGATGAGCACTTTTAAAGTTCTGCTATGTGGCGC
GGTATTATCCCGTGTTGACGCCGGGCAAGAGCAACTCGGTCGCCGCATACACTATTCTCAGAATGACTTG
GTTGAGTACTCACCAGTCACAGAAAAGCATCTTACGGATGGCATGACAGTAAGAGAATTATGCAGTGCTG
CCATAACCATGAGTGATAACACTGCGGCCAACTTACTTCTGACAACGATCGGAGGACCGAAGGAGCTAAC
CGCTTTTTTGCACAACATGGGGGATCATGTAACTCGCCTTGATCGTTGGGAACCGGAGCTGAATGAAGCC
ATACCAAACGACGAGCGTGACACCACGATGCCTGCAGCAATGGCAACAACGTTGCGCAAACTATTAACTG
GCGAACTACTTACTCTAGCTTCCCGGCAACAATTAATAGACTGGATGGAGGCGGATAAAGTTGCAGGACC
ACTTCTGCGCTCGGCCCTTCCGGCTGGCTGGTTTATTGCTGATAAATCTGGAGCCGGTGAGCGTGGGTCT
CGCGGTATCATTGCAGCACTGGGGCCAGATGGTAAGCCCTCCCGTATCGTAGTTATCTACACGACGGGGA
GTCAGGCAACTATGGATGAACGAAATAGACAGATCGCTGAGATAGGTGCCTCACTGATTAAGCATTGGTA
ACTGTCAGACCAAGTTTACTCATATATACTTTAGATTGATTTAAAACTTCATTTTTAATTTAAAAGGATC
TAGGTGAAGATCCTTTTTGATAATCTCATGACCAAAATCCCTTAACGTGAGTTTTCGTTCCACTGAGCGT
CAGACCCCGTAGAAAAGATCAAAGGATCTTCTTGAGATCCTTTTTTTCTGCGCGTAATCTGCTGCTTGCA
AACAAAAAAACCACCGCTACCAGCGGTGGTTTGTTTGCCGGATCAAGAGCTACCAACTCTTTTTCCGAAG
GTAACTGGCTTCAGCAGAGCGCAGATACCAAATACTGTCCTTCTAGTGTAGCCGTAGTTAGGCCACCACT
TCAAGAACTCTGTAGCACCGCCTACATACCTCGCTCTGCTAATCCTGTTACCAGTGGCTGCTGCCAGTGG
CGATAAGTCGTGTCTTACCGGGTTGGACTCAAGACGATAGTTACCGGATAAGGCGCAGCGGTCGGGCTGA
ACGGGGGGTTCGTGCACACAGCCCAGCTTGGAGCGAACGACCTACACCGAACTGAGATACCTACAGCGTG
AGCTATGAGAAAGCGCCACGCTTCCCGAAGGGAGAAAGGCGGACAGGTATCCGGTAAGCGGCAGGGTCGG
AACAGGAGAGCGCACGAGGGAGCTTCCAGGGGGAAACGCCTGGTATCTTTATAGTCCTGTCGGGTTTCGC
CACCTCTGACTTGAGCGTCGATTTTTGTGATGCTCGTCAGGGGGGCGGAGCCTATGGAAAAACGCCAGCA
ACGCGGCCTTTTTACGGTTCCTGGCCTTTTGCTGGCCTTTTGCTCACATGTTCTTTCCTGCGTTATCCCC
TGATTCTGTGGATAACCGTATTACCGCCTTTGAGTGAGCTGATACCGCTCGCCGCAGCCGAACGACCGAG
CGCAGCGAGTCAGTGAGCGAGGAAGCGGAAGAGCGCCTGATGCGGTATTTTCTCCTTACGCATCTGTGCG
GTATTTCACACCGCATAAATTCCGACACCATCGAATGGCGCAAAACCTTTCGCGGTATGGCATGATAGCG
CCCGGAAGAGAGTCAATTCAGGGTGGTGAATGTGAAACCAGTAACGTTATACGATGTCGCAGAGTATGCC
GGTGTCTCTTATCAGACCGTTTCCCGCGTGGTGAACCAGGCCAGCCACGTTTCTGCGAAAACGCGGGAAA
AAGTGGAAGCGGCGATGGCGGAGCTGAATTACATTCCCAACCGCGTGGCACAACAACTGGCGGGCAAACA
GTCGTTGCTGATTGGCGTTGCCACCTCCAGTCTGGCCCTGCACGCGCCGTCGCAAATTGTCGCGGCGATT
AAATCTCGCGCCGATCAACTGGGTGCCAGCGTGGTGGTGTCGATGGTAGAACGAAGCGGCGTCGAAGCCT
GTAAAGCGGCGGTGCACAATCTTCTCGCGCAACGCGTCAGTGGGCTGATCATTAACTATCCGCTGGATGA
CCAGGATGCCATTGCTGTGGAAGCTGCCTGCACTAATGTTCCGGCGTTATTTCTTGATGTCTCTGACCAG
ACACCCATCAACAGTATTATTTTCTCCCATGAAGACGGTACGCGACTGGGCGTGGAGCATCTGGTCGCAT
TGGGTCACCAGCAAATCGCGCTGTTAGCGGGCCCATTAAGTTCTGTCTCGGCGCGTCTGCGTCTGGCTGG
CTGGCATAAATATCTCACTCGCAATCAAATTCAGCCGATAGCGGAACGGGAAGGCGACTGGAGTGCCATG
TCCGGTTTTCAACAAACCATGCAAATGCTGAATGAGGGCATCGTTCCCACTGCGATGCTGGTTGCCAACG
ATCAGATGGCGCTGGGCGCAATGCGCGCCATTACCGAGTCCGGGCTGCGCGTTGGTGCGGATATCTCGGT
AGTGGGATACGACGATACCGAAGACAGCTCATGTTATATCCCGCCGTTAACCACCATCAAACAGGATTTT
CGCCTGCTGGGGCAAACCAGCGTGGACCGCTTGCTGCAACTCTCTCAGGGCCAGGCGGTGAAGGGCAATC
AGCTGTTGCCCGTCTCACTGGTGAAAAGAAAAACCACCCTGGCGCCCAATACGCAAACCGCCTCTCCCCG
CGCGTTGGCCGATTCATTAATGCAGCTGGCACGACAGGTTTCCCGACTGGAAAGCGGGCAGTGAGCGCAA
CGCAATTAATGTAAGTTAGCTCACTCATTAGGCACCCCAGGCTTTACACTTTATGCTTCCGGCTCGTATG
TTGTGTGGAATTGTGAGCGGATAACAATTTCACACAGGAAACAGCTATGACCATGATTACGGATTCACTG
GCCGTCGTTTTACAACGTCGTGACTGGGAAAACCCTGGCGTTACCCAACTTAATCGCCTTGCAGCACATC
CCCCTTTCGCCAGCTGGCGTAATAGCGAAGAGGCCCGCACCGATCGCCCTTCCCAACAGTTGCGCAGCCT
GAATGGCGAATGGCGCTTTGCCTGGTTTCCGGCACCAGAAGCGGTGCCGGAAAGCTGGCTGGAGTGCGAT
CTTCCTGAGGCCGATACTGTCGTCGTCCCCTCAAACTGGCAGATGCACGGTTACGATGCGCCCATCTACA
CCAACGTGACCTATCCCATTACGGTCAATCCGCCGTTTGTTCCCACGGAGAATCCGACGGGTTGTTACTC
GCTCACATTTAATGTTGATGAAAGCTGGCTACAGGAAGGCCAGACGCGAATTATTTTTGATGGCGTTGGA
ATTAGCTTATCGACTGCACGGTGCACCAATGCTTCTGGCGTCAGGCAGCCATCGGAAGCTGTGGTATGGC
TGTGCAGGTCGTAAATCACTGCATAATTCGTGTCGCTCAAGGCGCACTCCCGTTCTGGATAATGTTTTTT
GCGCCGACATCATAACGGTTCTGGCAAATATTCTGAAATGAGCTGTTGACAATTAATCATCGGCTCGTAT
AATGTGTGGAA
